>Addgene plasmid #138112 | pYPQ239-STU | addgene full sequence | sequence record 272045 | Addgene NGS Result
CGCTTGCATGGATGTTTTCCCAGTCACGACGTTGTAAAACGACGGCCAGTCTTAAGCTCGGGCCCCAAAT
AATGATTTTATTTTGACTGATAGTGACCTGTTCGTTGCAACAAATTGATGAGCAATGCTTTTTTATAATG
CCAACTTTGTACAAAAAAGCAGGCTCCGAATTCGCCCTTCACCATGGCTCCTAAGAAGAAGCGGAAGGTT
GGTATTCACGGGGTGCCTGCGGCTTCGATCTATCAAGAATTCGTTAATAAGTATTCGCTTTCTAAAACAC
TGAGATTCGAACTCATACCTCAAGGAAAGACACTCGAGAACATAAAGGCTAGGGGCCTCATATTGGATGA
TGAAAAGAGAGCCAAGGACTATAAAAAAGCCAAACAGATAATCGACAAGTACCACCAATTCTTCATAGAA
GAAATCCTTTCCAGCGTCTGCATTAGCGAGGATTTGTTGCAAAATTACAGCGATGTCTACTTCAAGCTTA
AGAAGAGCGATGACGACAATCTCCAGAAAGACTTCAAATCAGCGAAGGACACAATTAAGAAGCAGATCAG
CGAGTATATCAAAGATAGTGAAAAATTCAAGAACCTTTTCAATCAGAACCTGATAGACGCAAAAAAAGGA
CAAGAAAGCGACCTCATTCTTTGGTTGAAGCAGTCTAAGGACAACGGGATTGAGCTTTTTAAGGCGAATA
GCGATATAACCGACATCGACGAGGCGCTTGAGATCATAAAGTCGTTTAAGGGATGGACAACATACTTCAA
AGGCTTCCATGAGAATCGCAAAAACGTCTACTCCAGCAACGACATTCCAACGTCGATTATATACAGAATT
GTTGATGATAACCTCCCTAAATTCCTCGAAAATAAGGCAAAATATGAAAGCCTTAAAGATAAAGCGCCTG
AAGCAATCAATTATGAACAAATCAAAAAGGATCTTGCTGAAGAATTGACGTTTGATATAGACTACAAGAC
GTCAGAAGTTAACCAGAGGGTGTTTTCACTCGACGAGGTGTTTGAGATTGCTAATTTCAACAACTACCTC
AATCAGAGTGGGATCACGAAGTTCAACACTATTATAGGTGGTAAGTTCGTGAATGGTGAGAACACTAAAA
GAAAAGGGATTAACGAATATATAAACCTTTATAGTCAACAGATCAACGACAAGACTTTGAAGAAATATAA
GATGAGCGTCCTCTTCAAGCAGATACTCAGTGACACGGAATCCAAGAGCTTTGTGATCGACAAGCTCGAA
GATGACTCGGATGTGGTCACTACCATGCAATCCTTCTACGAGCAAATTGCCGCTTTCAAAACTGTGGAGG
AGAAGAGTATAAAGGAGACACTGTCTCTGCTTTTTGACGATCTTAAGGCCCAGAAATTGGATCTTTCCAA
AATATATTTCAAGAATGATAAGTCACTTACGGACCTTTCCCAACAAGTTTTTGACGATTATTCAGTTATT
GGTACGGCGGTTCTTGAGTACATTACGCAGCAGATAGCCCCCAAGAATCTGGACAACCCCTCTAAGAAAG
AACAGGAGTTGATAGCGAAGAAGACAGAGAAGGCGAAATACCTCTCGCTGGAGACCATAAAATTGGCACT
GGAAGAATTTAACAAGCATCGCGACATAGATAAACAGTGCCGCTTCGAGGAAATTTTGGCAAATTTTGCA
GCCATTCCAATGATTTTCGACGAGATAGCGCAAAACAAGGATAATTTGGCACAAATTTCAATAAAATATC
AAAACCAGGGCAAGAAGGACCTCTTGCAGGCTTCGGCAGAGGATGATGTTAAGGCTATTAAAGACTTGTT
GGACCAAACGAACAATCTGTTGCACAAGTTGAAAATTTTCCACATTAGTCAAAGCGAGGATAAAGCAAAC
ATATTGGACAAAGACGAGCACTTTTATCTGGTGTTTGAGGAGTGCTACTTCGAGCTTGCTAATATTGTCC
CACTTTATAATAAAATAAGAAACTACATTACGCAAAAGCCATATTCAGATGAAAAGTTTAAGCTCAATTT
CGAAAATAGTACTCTTGCCAACGGCTGGGACAAGAATAAGGAGCCAGATAATACCGCCATACTTTTTATC
AAAGATGATAAATATTATCTTGGGGTGATGAATAAGAAGAATAATAAGATCTTCGATGATAAAGCGATAA
AGGAAAATAAGGGTGAAGGCTATAAAAAAATTGTTTACAAACTGTTGCCGGGAGCAAATAAAATGCTCCC
CAAGGTTTTTTTTTCGGCAAAGAGCATTAAATTTTACAATCCTTCAGAAGACATTCTGCGCATAAGAAAT
CATTCGACACACACTAAAAATGGTTCGCCACAAAAGGGCTACGAGAAATTTGAATTCAACATTGAGGACT
GTCGGAAGTTCATTGATTTCTACAAGCAGTCCATCTCCAAGCACCCGGAGTGGAAAGATTTTGGGTTTCG
GTTTTCCGACACGCAGAGATACAACAGCATTGATGAATTTTATAGAGAGGTCGAGAATCAAGGTTATAAG
CTTACCTTTGAAAACATTTCTGAATCATACATTGATTCAGTGGTCAATCAGGGCAAACTCTATCTTTTTC
AAATATACAACAAGGACTTTAGTGCTTATAGTAAAGGGCGGCCCAATTTGCATACTCTCTATTGGAAAGC
GCTGTTTGATGAGCGGAACCTTCAAGACGTCGTGTATAAGCTCAACGGGGAAGCCGAGCTCTTTTACCGC
AAGCAGTCCATACCGAAAAAAATAACACACCCTGCCAAAGAAGCCATCGCCAACAAGAATAAAGACAATC
CTAAAAAAGAGTCCGTCTTCGAATATGATCTTATTAAGGACAAGAGGTTTACAGAAGATAAATTTTTCTT
CCATTGTCCCATAACTATCAATTTCAAAAGCTCTGGCGCGAACAAATTTAACGACGAAATCAATCTCTTG
TTGAAAGAAAAAGCCAACGATGTGCACATTCTGTCGATCGACAGGGGAGAGCGCCACTTGGCATACTACA
CCCTTGTTGATGGGAAAGGAAATATTATTAAACAGGACACATTTAATATCATCGGCAACGATCGCATGAA
GACCAACTATCATGACAAACTGGCAGCAATTGAAAAGGACCGCGACTCAGCGAGAAAAGACTGGAAGAAG
ATCAATAATATCAAAGAAATGAAAGAGGGTTATTTGTCTCAAGTGGTCCATGAGATCGCGAAGTTGGTCA
TTGAATATAATGCCATAGTGGTCTTCGAAGATCTGAATTTTGGATTTAAGCGCGGCAGGTTCAAAGTCGA
AAAACAGGTCTACCAAAAGTTGGAAAAGATGCTCATCGAAAAGCTGAATTACCTTGTCTTCAAAGATAAC
GAATTCGATAAAACCGGGGGGGTCTTGAGGGCCTACCAACTGACTGCACCCTTTGAGACTTTTAAAAAGA
TGGGTAAACAGACAGGAATAATTTACTATGTTCCTGCCGGTTTCACTAGCAAGATTTGCCCCGTTACCGG
ATTCGTGAATCAACTCTATCCCAAATACGAATCCGTGAGCAAGAGTCAGGAATTCTTCTCCAAATTTGAT
AAAATATGCTATAATCTCGACAAAGGTTATTTCGAGTTCTCGTTCGACTATAAGAACTTCGGGGATAAGG
CTGCCAAGGGAAAGTGGACTATAGCAAGCTTTGGTAGTCGCCTTATAAATTTTAGGAACAGCGACAAGAA
TCACAACTGGGACACTCGGGAAGTCTACCCAACAAAAGAACTGGAGAAACTCTTGAAGGATTATAGTATC
GAGTATGGGCATGGGGAGTGTATCAAGGCAGCGATTTGTGGAGAGTCCGACAAAAAGTTTTTTGCTAAAC
TCACCTCGGTGCTCAACACTATCCTCCAGATGAGAAATTCAAAAACAGGGACAGAGCTCGATTACCTCAT
TAGCCCCGTTGCCGACGTCAATGGAAACTTTTTCGACTCAAGACAGGCTCCAAAAAACATGCCGCAAGAT
GCGGACGCGAATGGGGCCTATCACATAGGCCTGAAAGGGCTTATGCTCCTTGGGAGAATTAAAAATAACC
AAGAAGGCAAAAAACTCAACCTCGTCATTAAGAACGAAGAATACTTCGAATTTGTTCAGAACAGGAATAA
CAAGCGTCCTGCTGCCACCAAAAAGGCCGGACAGGCTAAGAAAAAGAAGTGAGACGACTAGTGGCGGCCG
CCRAMRWCCWAAAAAAAAAAAAAAARAAMMAAAAAAAAAAAAAAAAAAAAAAAAAAAAAAAAAAAAAAAA
AAAAAAAAAATCCGGAAAGGGCGAATTCGCAACTTTGTATACAAAAGTTGAACGAGAAACGTAAAATGAT
ATAAATATCAATATATTAAATTAGATTTTGCATAAAAAACAGACTACATAATACTGTAAAACACAACATA
TCCAGTCACTATGCCATCCAGCTGATATCCCCTATAGTGAGTCGTATTACATGGTCATAGCTGTTTCCTG
GCAGCTCTGGCCCGTGTCTCAAAATCTCTGATGTTACATTGCACAAGATAAAAATATATCATCATGCCTC
CTCTGGACCAGCCAGGACAGAAATGCCTCGACTTCGCTGCTACCCAAGGTTGCCGGGTGACGCACACCGT
GGAAACGGATGAAGGCACGAACCCAGTGGACATAAGCCTGTTCGGTTCGTAAGCTGTAATGCAAGTAGCG
TATGCGCTCACGCAACTGGTCCAGAACCTTGACCGAACGCAGCGGTGGTAACGGCGCAGTGGCGGTTTTC
ATGGCTTGTTATGACTGTTTTTTTGGGGTACAGTCTATGCCTCGGGCATCCAAGCAGCAAGCGCGTTACG
CCGTGGGTCGATGTTTGATGTTATGGAGCAGCAACGATGTTACGCAGCAGGGCAGTCGCCCTAAAACAAA
GTTAAACATTATGAGGGAAGCGGTGATCGCCGAAGTATCGACTCAACTATCAGAGGTAGTTGGCGTCATC
GAGCGCCATCTCGAACCGACGTTGCTGGCCGTACATTTGTACGGCTCCGCAGTTGATGGCGGCCTGAAGC
CACACAGTGATATTGATTTGCTGGTTACGGTGACCGTAAGGCTTGATGAAACAACGCGGCGAGCTTTGAT
CAACGACCTTTTGGAAACTTCGGCTTCCCCTGGAGAGAGCGAGATTCTCCGCGCTGTAGAAGTCACCATT
GTTGTGCACGACGACATCATTCCGTGGCGTTATCCAGCTAAGCGCGAACTGCAATTTGGAGAATGGCAGC
GCAATGACATTCTTGCAGGTATCTTCGAGCCAGCCACGATCGACATTGATCTGGCTATCTTGCTGACAAA
AGCAAGAGAACATAGCGTTGCCTTGGTAGGTCCAGCGGCGGAGGAACTCTTTGATCCGGTTCCTGAACAG
GATCTATTTGAGGCGCTAAATGAAACCTTAACGCTATGGAACTCGCCGCCCGACTGGGCTGGCGATGAGC
GAAATGTAGTGCTTACGTTGTCCCGCATTTGGTACAGCGCAGTAACCGGCAAAATCGCGCCGAAGGATGT
CGCTGCCGACTGGGCAATGGAGCGCCTGCCGGCCCAGTATCAGCCCGTCATACTTGAAGCTAGACAGGCT
TATCTTGGACAAGAAGAAGATCGCTTGGCCTCGCGCGCAGATCAGTTGGAAGAATTTGTCCACTACGTGA
AAGGCGAGATCACCAAGGTAGTCGGCAAATAACCCTCGAGCCACCCATGACCAAAATCCCTTAACGTGAG
TTACGCGTCGTTCCACTGAGCGTCAGACCCCGTAGAAAAGATCAAAGGATCTTCTTGAGATCCTTTTTTT
CTGCGCGTAATCTGCTGCTTGCAAACAAAAAAACCACCGCTACCAGCGGTGGTTTGTTTGCCGGATCAAG
AGCTACCAACTCTTTTTCCGAAGGTAACTGGCTTCAGCAGAGCGCAGATACCAAATACTGTTCTTCTAGT
GTAGCCGTAGTTAGGCCACCACTTCAAGAACTCTGTAGCACCGCCTACATACCTCGCTCTGCTAATCCTG
TTACCAGTGGCTGCTGCCAGTGGCGATAAGTCGTGTCTTACCGGGTTGGACTCAAGACGATAGTTACCGG
ATAAGGCGCAGCGGTCGGGCTGAACGGGGGGTTCGTGCACACAGCCCAGCTTGGAGCGAACGACCTACAC
CGAACTGAGATACCTACAGCGTGAGCTATGAGAAAGCGCCACGCTTCCCGAAGGGAGAAAGGCGGACAGG
TATCCGGTAAGCGGCAGGGTCGGAACAGGAGAGCGCACGAGGGAGCTTCCAGGGGGAAACGCCTGGTATC
TTTATAGTCCTGTCGGGTTTCGCCACCTCTGACTTGAGCGTCGATTTTTGTGATGCTCGTCAGGGGGGCG
GAGCCTATGGAAAAACGCCAGCAACGCGGCCTTTTTACGGTTCCTGGCCTTTTGCTGGCCTTTTGCTCAC
ATGTTCTTTCCTGCGTTATCCCCTGATTCTGTGGATAACCGTATTACCGCCTTTGAGTGAGCTGATACCG
CTCGCCGCAGCCGAACGACCGAGCGCAGCGAGTCAGTGAGCGAGGAAGCGGAAGAGCGCCCAATACGCAA
ACCGCCTCTCCCCGCGCGTTGGCCGATTCATTAATGCAGCTGGCACGACAGGTTTCCCGACTGGAAAGCG
GGCAGTGAGCGCAACGCAATTAATACGCGTACCGCGAGCCAGGAAGAGTTTGTAGAAACGCAAAAAGGCC
ATCCGTCAGGATGGCCTTCTGCTTAGTTTGATGCCTGGCAGTTTATGGCGGGCGTCCTGCCCGCCACCCT
CCGGGCCGTTGCTTCACAACGTTCAAATCCGCTCCCGGCGGATTTGTCCTACTCAGGAGAGCGTTCACCG
ACAAACAACAGATAAAACGAAAGGCCCAGTCTTCCGACTGAGCCTTTCGTTTTATTTGATGCCTGGCAGT
TCCCTACTCTCGCGTTAA
Features (pLannotate 1.2.2; 12 found; start..end, strand, type, name):
     14..50      -  CDS            lacZα (fragment): LacZα fragment of β-galactosidase; lacZ fragment
     66..165     +  protein_bind   attL1: mutant version of attL; recombination site for the Gateway® LR reaction LR Clonase™
    235..4131    +  CDS            cas12a: CS12A_FRATN - Also known as cpf1 From Francisella tularensis subsp. novicida (strain U112).
   4300..4423    +  protein_bind   attR5: mutant version of attR; recombination site for the Gateway® LR reaction LR Clonase™
   4441..4459    -  promoter       T7 promoter: promoter for bacteriophage T7 RNA polymerase
   4649..4672    +  promoter       Pc promoter (fragment): intI1 (promoter lies within the coding sequence); class 1 integron promoter
   4848..4904    +  CDS            GmR (fragment): gentamycin acetyltransferase; aacC1; confers resistance to gentamycin
   4911..5699    +  CDS            aadA: S3AD_ECOLX - Experimental evidence at protein level: Swiss-Prot protein existence level 1. Mediates bacterial resistance to the antibiotics streptomycin and spectinomycin. From Escherichia coli.
   5795..6383    +  rep_origin     ori: high-copy-number ColE1/pMB1/pBR322/pUC origin of replication
   6566..6658    +  CDS            lacI (fragment): lac repressor; lacI; The lac repressor binds to the lac operator to inhibit transcription in E. coli. This inhibition can be relieved by adding lactose or isopropyl-β-D-thiogalactopyranoside (IPTG).
   6713..6740    -  terminator     rrnB T2 terminator: transcription terminator T2 from the E. coli rrnB gene
   6872..6915    +  terminator     rrnB T1 terminator: Escherichia coli rrnB; transcription terminator T1 from the E. coli rrnB gene
