[The description below was written by a language model from this plasmid's Addgene catalogue record and pLannotate feature annotations shown in this document.]
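Description:
pYPQ239-STU is a Gateway entry clone built on the pYPQ167 backbone and intended as the nuclease module in a multi-part plant CRISPR assembly system. It is a high-copy plasmid of about 6.9 kb that replicates in E. coli from a ColE1/pUC-type origin and is selected with spectinomycin through the aadA gene, which sits downstream of a class 1 integron Pc promoter fragment and a short remnant of a gentamicin resistance gene. rrnB T1 and T2 terminators lie upstream of the cloning region, where they insulate it from read-through transcription. Small lacZα and lacI fragments and a reverse-oriented T7 promoter are backbone leftovers.

The payload is a rice codon-optimized coding sequence for FnCas12a (Cpf1) from Francisella novicida U112, recorded as carrying nuclear localization signals at both the N and C termini so that the nuclease is imported into the plant nucleus. The open reading frame is flanked by attL1 on the 5′ side and attR5 on the 3′ side, and the record states that it has neither a promoter nor a terminator of its own. The plasmid is therefore not an expression vector in itself. In an LR Clonase reaction, the attL1/attR5 pair allows the Cas12a cassette to be joined directionally with a second entry clone bearing compatible sites, typically one carrying the crRNA unit, and moved into a destination vector that provides the plant regulatory elements. The "STU" suffix is not explained in the record; the absence of a terminator would fit a single-transcript design in which nuclease and guide are transcribed together. The associated work concerns Cas12a orthologs and multiplexed genome editing in plants.
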