Addgene plasmid #138112: pYPQ239-STU
Purpose: Gateway entry plasmid (attL1 & attR5) expressing rice codon optimized FnCas12a without promoter and terminator
Depositing lab: Yiping Qi. Depositing organization: University of Maryland, College Park. Publication: Expanding the scope of plant genome engineering with Cas12a orthologs and highly multiplexable editing systems. Zhang Y, Ren Q, Tang X, Liu S, Malzahn AA, Zhou J, Wang J, Yin D, Pan C, Yuan M, Huang L, Yang H, Zhao Y, Fang Q, Zheng X, Tian L, Cheng Y, Le Y, McCoy B, Franklin L, Selengut JD, Mount SM, Que Q, Zhang Y, Qi Y. Nat Commun. 2021 Mar 29;12(1):1944. doi: 10.1038/s41467-021-22330-w. PubMed 33782402.
Backbone
  Vector backbone: pYPQ167
  Vector type: Plant Expression, CRISPR ; Gateway compatible Cas12a entry clone
Growth in bacteria
  Bacterial resistance: Spectinomycin, 50 μg/mL
  Growth temperature: 37°C
  Growth strain: DH5alpha
  Copy number: High Copy
Gene/Insert
  Gene/Insert name: FnCas12a
  Species: Francisella novicida U112
  Tag / fusion protein: NLS (N terminal on insert); NLS (C terminal on insert)
Terms and licenses: Academic/Nonprofit Terms; Industry Terms: Not Available to Industry
How to cite: pYPQ239-STU was a gift from Yiping Qi (Addgene plasmid # 138112 ; http://n2t.net/addgene:138112 ; RRID:Addgene_138112)
